>Addgene plasmid #43327 | II-CGTA | depositor partial sequence | sequence record 58592 | II-CGTA sequence 426 bps
CGTCTCGCTTAACCCCAGAGCAGGTCGTGGCGATCGCAAGCCACGACGGAGGAAAGCAAGCCTTGGAAAC
AGTACAGAGGCTGTTGCCTGTGCTGTGCCAAGCGCACGGACTCACCCCAGAGCAGGTCGTGGCAATCGCG
AGCAATAACGGCGGAAAACAGGCTTTGGAAACGGTGCAGAGGCTCCTTCCAGTGCTGTGCCAAGCGCACG
GCCTCACCCCAGAGCAGGTCGTGGCCATTGCCTCGAATGGAGGGGGCAAACAGGCGTTGGAAACCGTACA
ACGATTGCTGCCGGTGCTGTGCCAAGCGCACGGATTAACCCCAGAGCAGGTCGTGGCAATCGCCTCCAAC
ATTGGCGGGAAACAGGCACTCGAGACTGTCCAGCGCCTGCTTCCCGTGCTGTGCCAAGCGCACGGGCTCA
GAGACG
