>Addgene plasmid #43327 | II-CGTA | addgene partial sequence | sequence record 61873 | M13-F20 5'-TGTAAAACGACGGCCAGT-3'
TAAGGGCGAATTGGGCCCTCTAGATGCATGCTCGAGCGGCCGCCAGTGTGATGGATATCTGCAGAATTCG
CCCTTCTTTCCTGTGCCCACGTCTCTGAGCCCGTGCGCTTGGCACAGCACGGGAAGCAGGCGCTGGACAG
TCTCGAGTGCCTGTTTCCCGCCAATGTTGGAGGCGATTGCCACGACCTGCTCTGGGGTTAATCCGTGCGC
TTGGCACAGCACCGGCAGCAATCGTTGTACGGTTTCCAACGCCTGTTTGCCCCCTCCATTCGAGGCAATG
GCCACGACCTGCTCTGGGGTGAGGCCGTGCGCTTGGCACAGCACTGGAAGGAGCCTCTGCACCGTTTCCA
AAGCCTGTTTTCCGCCGTTATTGCTCGCGATTGCCACGACCTGCTCTGGGGTGAGTCCGTGCGCTTGGCA
CAGCACAGGCAACAGCCTCTGTACTGTTTCCAAGGCTTGCTTTCCTCCGTCGTGGCTTGCGATCGCCACG
ACCTGCTCTGGGGTTAAGCGAGACGCGCTAGGACGGCAAGGGCGAATTCCAGCACACTGGCGGCCGTTAC
TAGTGGATCCGAGCTCGGTACCAAGCTTGATGCATAGCTTGAGTATTCTATAGTGTCACCTAAATAGCTT
GGCGTAATCATGGTCATAGCTGTTTCCTGTGTGAAATTGTTATCCGCTCACAATTCCACACAACATACGA
GCCGGAAGCATAAAGTGTAAAGCCTGGGGTGCCTAATGAGTGAGCTAACTCACATTAATTGCGTTGCGCT
CACTGCCCGCTTTCCAGTCGGGAAACCTGTCGTGCCAGCTGCATTAATGAATCGGCCAACGCGCGGGGAG
AGGCGGTTTGCGTATTGGGCGCTCTTCCGCTTCCTCGCTCACTGACTCGCTGCGCTCGGTCGTTCGGCTG
CGGCGAGCGGTATCAGCTCACTCAAAGGCGGTAATACGGTTATCCACAGAATCAGGGAACAGAAA
