[The description below was written by a language model from this plasmid's Addgene catalogue record.]
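Description:
II-CGTA is a bacterial cloning plasmid built on the commercial pCRII-TOPO backbone (about 4 kb without insert), into which a 426 bp synthetic fragment was introduced by TOPO cloning. It is maintained at high copy number in E. coli and carries both ampicillin and kanamycin resistance markers, as is standard for this backbone, so either or both antibiotics can be used for selection. The insert lies between the T7 and M13 reverse priming sites of the vector, which are listed as the sequencing primers for verifying it. No feature table accompanies the record, so other backbone elements are not itemised here.

The insert is described only by its name and as synthetic. The associated publication describes a TALEN genome-editing system for generating human stem cell-based disease models, which suggests that this plasmid is one member of a library of pre-assembled TAL effector repeat modules. On that reading, "CGTA" would denote the four DNA bases recognised by a tetramer of repeat units, a size consistent with roughly four repeats of about 100 bp each, and "II" would indicate the position of that block in the ordered assembly of a full repeat array. The record does not state this explicitly, nor does it give the repeat-variable diresidues or the restriction sites used for assembly. The plasmid has no promoter recorded for expressing the insert and is not an expression vector. It appears to serve as a storage and source clone from which the module is taken to build custom TALEN constructs.
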