Addgene plasmid #43327: II-CGTA
Depositing lab: Chad Cowan & Kiran Musunuru. Depositing organization: Harvard University. Publication: A TALEN Genome-Editing System for Generating Human Stem Cell-Based Disease Models. Ding Q, Lee YK, Schaefer EA, Peters DT, Veres A, Kim K, Kuperwasser N, Motola DL, Meissner TB, Hendriks WT, Trevisan M, Gupta RM, Moisan A, Banks E, Friesen M, Schinzel RT, Xia F, Tang A, Xia Y, Figueroa E, Wann A, Ahfeldt T, Daheron L, Zhang F, Rubin LL, Peng LF, Chung RT, Musunuru K, Cowan CA. Cell Stem Cell. 2012 Dec 12. pii: S1934-5909(12)00645-5. doi: 10.1016/j.stem.2012.11.011. PubMed 23246482.
Backbone
  Vector backbone: pCRII-TOPO
  Backbone manufacturer: Invitrogen
  Backbone size w/o insert (bp): 3973
  Vector type: Bacterial Cloning
Growth in bacteria
  Bacterial resistance: Ampicillin and Kanamycin, 100 & 50 μg/mL
  Growth temperature: 37°C
  Growth strain: Top10
  Copy number: High Copy
Gene/Insert
  Gene/Insert name: II-CGTA
  Species: Synthetic
  Insert size (bp): 426
  Cloning method: TOPO Cloning
  Sequencing primers: 5′ T7; 3′ M13-rev
Terms and licenses: Academic/Nonprofit Terms; Industry Terms: Not Available to Industry
How to cite: II-CGTA was a gift from Chad Cowan & Kiran Musunuru (Addgene plasmid # 43327 ; http://n2t.net/addgene:43327 ; RRID:Addgene_43327)
